Addgene plasmid #190580: plx307 SHOC2 V5 R182E
Purpose: SHOC2 variant overexpression
Depositing lab: William Hahn. Depositing organization: Dana-Farber Cancer Institute. Publication: Structure-function analysis of the SHOC2-MRAS-PP1C holophosphatase complex. Kwon JJ, Hajian B, Bian Y, Young LC, Amor AJ, Fuller JR, Fraley CV, Sykes AM, So J, Pan J, Baker L, Lee SJ, Wheeler DB, Mayhew DL, Persky NS, Yang X, Root DE, Barsotti AM, Stamford AW, Perry CK, Burgin A, McCormick F, Lemke CT, Hahn WC, Aguirre AJ. Nature. 2022 Jul 13. pii: 10.1038/s41586-022-04928-2. doi: 10.1038/s41586-022-04928-2. PubMed 35831509.
Backbone
  Vector backbone: plx307
  Vector type: Mammalian Expression, Lentiviral
Growth in bacteria
  Bacterial resistance: Ampicillin, 100 μg/mL
  Growth temperature: 37°C
  Growth strain: NEB Stable
  Copy number: Unknown
Gene/Insert
  Gene/Insert name: SHOC2
  Species: H. sapiens (human)
  Entrez Gene: SHOC2 (a.k.a. NSLH1, SIAA0862, SOC2, SUR8)
Terms and licenses: Academic/Nonprofit Terms; Industry Terms: Not Available to Industry
How to cite: plx307 SHOC2 V5 R182E was a gift from William Hahn (Addgene plasmid # 190580 ; http://n2t.net/addgene:190580 ; RRID:Addgene_190580)
