[The description below was written by a language model from this plasmid's Addgene catalogue record and pLannotate feature annotations shown in this document.]
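Description:
plx307 SHOC2 V5 R182E is a third-generation-style, self-inactivating HIV-1 lentiviral expression plasmid built on the plx307 backbone for overexpressing a variant of human SHOC2 in mammalian cells. In bacteria it is maintained through a high-copy ColE1/pUC-type origin and selected with ampicillin via the β-lactamase gene; an f1 origin and remnants of a lac/lacZα cloning region, with flanking T3 and T7 promoters, are also present in the backbone.

The viral genome is driven by an RSV promoter fused to a truncated 5' LTR, which makes transcription of the packaged RNA Tat-independent. It is followed by the Ψ packaging signal with a gag fragment, the RRE for Rev-dependent nuclear export, and a cPPT/CTS. It ends in a ΔU3 3' LTR, which inactivates the LTR promoter after integration, and an SV40 polyadenylation signal. Within this unit, an SV40 early promoter drives a puromycin N-acetyltransferase gene so that transduced cells can be selected. A separate EF-1α promoter provides strong constitutive expression of the SHOC2 open reading frame. The ORF is flanked by attB1 and attB2 sites, consistent with Gateway recombination cloning, and is followed by a V5 epitope tag positioned for a C-terminal fusion for detection or immunoprecipitation. A downstream WPRE enhances transcript expression.

SHOC2 is a regulatory subunit that, with MRAS, directs PP1C to dephosphorylate an inhibitory site on RAF and so promotes MAPK signalling. The name indicates an R182E substitution, though the feature table does not annotate the mutation itself. The stated purpose is SHOC2 variant overexpression, in the context of structure-function analysis of the SHOC2-MRAS-PP1C holophosphatase complex.
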