Features (pLannotate 1.2.2; 33 found; start..end, strand, type, name):
    440..544     +  promoter       AmpR promoter: bla
    545..1405    +  CDS            AmpR: β-lactamase; bla; confers resistance to ampicillin, carbenicillin, and related antibiotics
   1576..2164    +  rep_origin     ori: high-copy-number ColE1/pMB1/pBR322/pUC origin of replication
   2347..2439    +  CDS            lacI (fragment): lac repressor; lacI; The lac repressor binds to the lac operator to inhibit transcription in E. coli. This inhibition can be relieved by adding lactose or isopropyl-β-D-thiogalactopyranoside (IPTG).
   2452..2473    +  protein_bind   CAP binding site: CAP binding activates transcription in the presence of cAMP. E. coli catabolite activator protein
   2488..2518    +  promoter       lac promoter: promoter for the E. coli lac operon
   2526..2542    +  protein_bind   lac operator: The lac repressor binds to the lac operator to inhibit transcription in E. coli. This inhibition can be relieved by adding lactose or isopropyl-β-D-thiogalactopyranoside (IPTG). lac repressor encoded by lacI
   2587..2605    +  promoter       T3 promoter: promoter for bacteriophage T3 RNA polymerase
   2633..2859    +  promoter       RSV promoter: Rous sarcoma virus enhancer/promoter
   2860..3040    +  LTR            5' LTR (truncated): truncated 5' long terminal repeat (LTR) from HIV-1
   3087..3212    +  misc_feature   HIV-1 Ψ: packaging signal of human immunodeficiency virus type 1
   3196..3559    +  CDS            HIV-1 gag (fragment): gag protein from human immunodeficiency virus 1; gag
   3705..3938    +  misc_feature   RRE: The Rev response element (RRE) of HIV-1 allows for Rev-dependent mRNA export from the nucleus to the cytoplasm.
   4315..4341    +  CDS            Rev (fragment): human immunodeficiency virus 1 (HIV-1) Rev protein; rev; enhances nuclear export of unspliced and incompletely spliced viral mRNAs
   4348..4371    +  promoter       SV40 promoter (fragment): SV40 early promoter
   4372..4443    +  promoter       SV40 promoter (fragment): SV40 enhancer and early promoter
   4467..4602    +  rep_origin     SV40 ori: SV40 origin of replication
   4648..5244    +  CDS            PuroR (fragment): puromycin N-acetyltransferase; pac from Streptomyces; confers resistance to puromycin
   5293..5410    +  misc_feature   cPPT/CTS: central polypurine tract and central termination sequence of HIV-1
   5475..5541    +  CDS            small t antigen (fragment): SV40 (simian virus 40) small t antigen
   5548..6726    +  promoter       EF-1α promoter: strong constitutive promoter for human elongation factor EF-1α
   6747..6764    +  protein_bind   attB1 (fragment): mutant version of attB; core recombination site for the Gateway® BP reaction BP Clonase™
   6770..8515    +  CDS            SHOC2: SHOC2_HUMAN - Also known as KIAA0862. Experimental evidence at protein level: Swiss-Prot protein existence level 1. Regulatory subunit of protein phosphatase 1 (PP1c) that acts as a M-Ras/MRAS effector and participates in MAPK pathway activation. Upon M-Ras/MRAS activation, targets PP1c to specifically dephosphorylate the 'Ser-259' inhibitory site of RAF1 kinase and stimulate RAF1 activity at specialized signaling complexes. From Homo sapiens (Human).
   8518..8541    -  protein_bind   attB2: mutant version of attB; recombination site for the Gateway® BP reaction BP Clonase™
   8549..8590    +  CDS            V5 tag: epitope tag from simian virus 5
   8641..9229    +  misc_feature   WPRE: woodchuck hepatitis virus posttranscriptional regulatory element
   9280..9299    +  misc_feature   cPPT/CTS (fragment): central polypurine tract and central termination sequence of HIV-1
   9301..9534    +  LTR            3' LTR (ΔU3): self-inactivating 3' long terminal repeat (LTR) from HIV-1
   9612..9733    +  polyA_signal   SV40 poly(A) signal: SV40 polyadenylation signal
   9773..9908    +  rep_origin     SV40 ori: SV40 origin of replication
   9929..9947    -  promoter       T7 promoter: promoter for bacteriophage T7 RNA polymerase
   9955..10110   +  CDS            lacZα (fragment): LacZα fragment of β-galactosidase; lacZ fragment
  10115..387     +  rep_origin     f1 ori (across the origin) (sequence partly withheld): f1 bacteriophage origin of replication; arrow indicates direction of (+) strand synthesis
>Addgene plasmid #190580 | plx307 SHOC2 V5 R182E | addgene full sequence | sequence record 376537 | Addgene NGS Result
[82 nt withheld, positions 1-82]
C
[91 nt withheld, positions 84-174]
A
[49 nt withheld, positions 176-224]
CCTTTGACGTTGGAGTCCACGTTCTTT
[37 nt withheld, positions 252-288]
ACCCTATCTCGGTCTATTCTTTTGATTTATAAGGGATTTTGCCGATTTCGGCCTATTGGTTAAAAAATGA
GCTGATTTAACAAAAATTTAACGCGAATTTTAACAAAATATTAACGCTTACAATTTAGGTGGCACTTTTC
GGGGAAATGTGCGCGGAACCCCTATTTGTTTATTTTTCTAAATACATTCAAATATGTATCCGCTCATGAG
ACAATAACCCTGATAAATGCTTCAATAATATTGAAAAAGGAAGAGTATGAGTATTCAACATTTCCGTGTC
GCCCTTATTCCCTTTTTTGCGGCATTTTGCCTTCCTGTTTTTGCTCACCCAGAAACGCTGGTGAAAGTAA
AAGATGCTGAAGATCAGTTGGGTGCACGAGTGGGTTACATCGAACTGGATCTCAACAGCGGTAAGATCCT
TGAGAGTTTTCGCCCCGAAGAACGTTTTCCAATGATGAGCACTTTTAAAGTTCTGCTATGTGGCGCGGTA
TTATCCCGTATTGACGCCGGGCAAGAGCAACTCGGTCGCCGCATACACTATTCTCAGAATGACTTGGTTG
AGTACTCACCAGTCACAGAAAAGCATCTTACGGATGGCATGACAGTAAGAGAATTATGCAGTGCTGCCAT
AACCATGAGTGATAACACTGCGGCCAACTTACTTCTGACAACGATCGGAGGACCGAAGGAGCTAACCGCT
TTTTTGCACAACATGGGGGATCATGTAACTCGCCTTGATCGTTGGGAACCGGAGCTGAATGAAGCCATAC
CAAACGACGAGCGTGACACCACGATGCCTGTAGCAATGGCAACAACGTTGCGCAAACTATTAACTGGCGA
ACTACTTACTCTAGCTTCCCGGCAACAATTAATAGACTGGATGGAGGCGGATAAAGTTGCAGGACCACTT
CTGCGCTCGGCCCTTCCGGCTGGCTGGTTTATTGCTGATAAATCTGGAGCCGGTGAGCGTGGGTCTCGCG
GTATCATTGCAGCACTGGGGCCAGATGGTAAGCCCTCCCGTATCGTAGTTATCTACACGACGGGGAGTCA
GGCAACTATGGATGAACGAAATAGACAGATCGCTGAGATAGGTGCCTCACTGATTAAGCATTGGTAACTG
TCAGACCAAGTTTACTCATATATACTTTAGATTGATTTAAAACTTCATTTTTAATTTAAAAGGATCTAGG
TGAAGATCCTTTTTGATAATCTCATGACCAAAATCCCTTAACGTGAGTTTTCGTTCCACTGAGCGTCAGA
CCCCGTAGAAAAGATCAAAGGATCTTCTTGAGATCCTTTTTTTCTGCGCGTAATCTGCTGCTTGCAAACA
AAAAAACCACCGCTACCAGCGGTGGTTTGTTTGCCGGATCAAGAGCTACCAACTCTTTTTCCGAAGGTAA
CTGGCTTCAGCAGAGCGCAGATACCAAATACTGTTCTTCTAGTGTAGCCGTAGTTAGGCCACCACTTCAA
GAACTCTGTAGCACCGCCTACATACCTCGCTCTGCTAATCCTGTTACCAGTGGCTGCTGCCAGTGGCGAT
AAGTCGTGTCTTACCGGGTTGGACTCAAGACGATAGTTACCGGATAAGGCGCAGCGGTCGGGCTGAACGG
GGGGTTCGTGCACACAGCCCAGCTTGGAGCGAACGACCTACACCGAACTGAGATACCTACAGCGTGAGCT
ATGAGAAAGCGCCACGCTTCCCGAAGGGAGAAAGGCGGACAGGTATCCGGTAAGCGGCAGGGTCGGAACA
GGAGAGCGCACGAGGGAGCTTCCAGGGGGAAACGCCTGGTATCTTTATAGTCCTGTCGGGTTTCGCCACC
TCTGACTTGAGCGTCGATTTTTGTGATGCTCGTCAGGGGGGCGGAGCCTATGGAAAAACGCCAGCAACGC
GGCCTTTTTACGGTTCCTGGCCTTTTGCTGGCCTTTTGCTCACATGTTCTTTCCTGCGTTATCCCCTGAT
TCTGTGGATAACCGTATTACCGCCTTTGAGTGAGCTGATACCGCTCGCCGCAGCCGAACGACCGAGCGCA
GCGAGTCAGTGAGCGAGGAAGCGGAAGAGCGCCCAATACGCAAACCGCCTCTCCCCGCGCGTTGGCCGAT
TCATTAATGCAGCTGGCACGACAGGTTTCCCGACTGGAAAGCGGGCAGTGAGCGCAACGCAATTAATGTG
AGTTAGCTCACTCATTAGGCACCCCAGGCTTTACACTTTATGCTTCCGGCTCGTATGTTGTGTGGAATTG
TGAGCGGATAACAATTTCACACAGGAAACAGCTATGACCATGATTACGCCAAGCGCGCAATTAACCCTCA
CTAAAGGGAACAAAAGCTGGAGCTGCAAGCTTAATGTAGTCTTATGCAATACTCTTGTAGTCTTGCAACA
TGGTAACGATGAGTTAGCAACATGCCTTACAAGGAGAGAAAAAGCACCGTGCATGCCGATTGGTGGAAGT
AAGGTGGTACGATCGTGCCTTATTAGGAAGGCAACAGACGGGTCTGACATGGATTGGACGAACCACTGAA
TTGCCGCATTGCAGAGATATTGTATTTAAGTGCCTAGCTCGATACATAAACGGGTCTCTCTGGTTAGACC
AGATCTGAGCCTGGGAGCTCTCTGGCTAACTAGGGAACCCACTGCTTAAGCCTCAATAAAGCTTGCCTTG
AGTGCTTCAAGTAGTGTGTGCCCGTCTGTTGTGTGACTCTGGTAACTAGAGATCCCTCAGACCCTTTTAG
TCAGTGTGGAAAATCTCTAGCAGTGGCGCCCGAACAGGGACTTGAAAGCGAAAGGGAAACCAGAGGAGCT
CTCTCGACGCAGGACTCGGCTTGCTGAAGCGCGCACGGCAAGAGGCGAGGGGCGGCGACTGGTGAGTACG
CCAAAAATTTTGACTAGCGGAGGCTAGAAGGAGAGAGATGGGTGCGAGAGCGTCAGTATTAAGCGGGGGA
GAATTAGATCGCGATGGGAAAAAATTCGGTTAAGGCCAGGGGGAAAGAAAAAATATAAATTAAAACATAT
AGTATGGGCAAGCAGGGAGCTAGAACGATTCGCAGTTAATCCTGGCCTGTTAGAAACATCAGAAGGCTGT
AGACAAATACTGGGACAGCTACAACCATCCCTTCAGACAGGATCAGAAGAACTTAGATCATTATATAATA
CAGTAGCAACCCTCTATTGTGTGCATCAAAGGATAGAGATAAAAGACACCAAGGAAGCTTTAGACAAGAT
AGAGGAAGAGCAAAACAAAAGTAAGACCACCGCACAGCAAGCGGCCGCTGATCTTCAGACCTGGAGGAGG
AGATATGAGGGACAATTGGAGAAGTGAATTATATAAATATAAAGTAGTAAAAATTGAACCATTAGGAGTA
GCACCCACCAAGGCAAAGAGAAGAGTGGTGCAGAGAGAAAAAAGAGCAGTGGGAATAGGAGCTTTGTTCC
TTGGGTTCTTGGGAGCAGCAGGAAGCACTATGGGCGCAGCGTCAATGACGCTGACGGTACAGGCCAGACA
ATTATTGTCTGGTATAGTGCAGCAGCAGAACAATTTGCTGAGGGCTATTGAGGCGCAACAGCATCTGTTG
CAACTCACAGTCTGGGGCATCAAGCAGCTCCAGGCAAGAATCCTGGCTGTGGAAAGATACCTAAAGGATC
AACAGCTCCTGGGGATTTGGGGTTGCTCTGGAAAACTCATTTGCACCACTGCTGTGCCTTGGAATGCTAG
TTGGAGTAATAAATCTCTGGAACAGATTTGGAATCACACGACCTGGATGGAGTGGGACAGAGAAATTAAC
AATTACACAAGCTTAATACACTCCTTAATTGAAGAATCGCAAAACCAGCAAGAAAAGAATGAACAAGAAT
TATTGGAATTAGATAAATGGGCAAGTTTGTGGAATTGGTTTAACATAACAAATTGGCTGTGGTATATAAA
ATTATTCATAATGATAGTAGGAGGCTTGGTAGGTTTAAGAATAGTTTTTGCTGTACTTTCTATAGTGAAT
AGAGTTAGGCAGGGATATTCACCATTATCGTTTCAGACCCACCTCCCAACCCCGAGGGGACCCATGCATT
GCATCTCAATTAGTCAGCAACCAGGTGTGGAAAGTCCCCAGGCTCCCCAGCAGGCAGAAGTATGCAAAGC
ATGCGTCTCAATTAGTCAGCAACCATAGTCCCGCCCCTAACTCCGCCCATCCCGCCCCTAACTCCGCCCA
GTTCCGCCCATTCTCCGCCCCATGGCTGACTAATTTTTTTTATTTATGCAGAGGCCGAGGCCGCCTCGGC
CTCTGAGCTATTCCAGAAGTAGTGAGGAGGCTTTTTTGGAGGCCTAGGCTTTTGCAAAAAGCTTTCTAGA
GGTACCACCGGAGCTTACCATGACCGAGTACAAGCCCACGGTGCGCCTCGCCACCCGCGACGACGTCCCC
AGGGCCGTACGCACCCTCGCCGCCGCGTTCGCCGACTACCCCGCCACGCGCCACACCGTCGATCCGGACC
GCCACATCGAGCGGGTCACCGAGCTGCAAGAACTCTTCCTCACGCGCGTCGGGCTCGACATCGGCAAGGT
GTGGGTCGCGGACGACGGCGCCGCCGTGGCGGTCTGGACCACGCCGGAGAGCGTCGAAGCGGGGGCGGTG
TTCGCCGAGATCGGCCCGCGCATGGCCGAGTTGAGCGGTTCCCGGCTGGCCGCGCAGCAACAGATGGAAG
GCCTCCTGGCGCCGCACCGGCCCAAGGAGCCCGCGTGGTTCCTGGCCACCGTCGGCGTCTCGCCCGACCA
CCAGGGCAAGGGTCTGGGCAGCGCCGTCGTGCTCCCCGGAGTGGAGGCGGCCGAGCGCGCCGGGGTGCCC
GCCTTCCTGGAGACCTCCGCGCCCCGCAACCTCCCCTTCTACGAGCGGCTCGGCTTCACCGTCACCGCCG
ACGTCGAGGTGCCCGAAGGACCGCGCACCTGGTGCATGACCCGCAAGCCCGGTGCCAGTTAACGAATTCT
AGATCTTGAGACAAATGGCAGTATTCATCCACAATTTTAAAAGAAAAGGGGGGATTGGGGGGTACAGTGC
AGGGGAAAGAATAGTAGACATAATAGCAACAGACATACAAACTAAAGAATTACAAAAACAAATTACAAAA
ATTCAAAATTTTCGGGTTTATTACAGGGACAGCAGAGATCCACTTTGGCGCCGGCTCGAGGCCTGCAGGT
GCAAAGATGGATAAAGTTTTAAACAGAGAGGAATCTTTGCAGCTAATGGACCTTCTAGGTCTTGAAAGGA
GTGGGAATTGGCTCCGGTGCCCGTCAGTGGGCAGAGCGCACATCGCCCACAGTCCCCGAGAAGTTGGGGG
GAGGGGTCGGCAATTGAACCGGTGCCTAGAGAAGGTGGCGCGGGGTAAACTGGGAAAGTGATGTCGTGTA
CTGGCTCCGCCTTTTTCCCGAGGGTGGGGGAGAACCGTATATAAGTGCAGTAGTCGCCGTGAACGTTCTT
TTTCGCAACGGGTTTGCCGCCAGAACACAGGTAAGTGCCGTGTGTGGTTCCCGCGGGCCTGGCCTCTTTA
CGGGTTATGGCCCTTGCGTGCCTTGAATTACTTCCACCTGGCTGCAGTACGTGATTCTTGATCCCGAGCT
TCGGGTTGGAAGTGGGTGGGAGAGTTCGAGGCCTTGCGCTTAAGGAGCCCCTTCGCCTCGTGCTTGAGTT
GAGGCCTGGCCTGGGCGCTGGGGCCGCCGCGTGCGAATCTGGTGGCACCTTCGCGCCTGTCTCGCTGCTT
TCGATAAGTCTCTAGCCATTTAAAATTTTTGATGACCTGCTGCGACGCTTTTTTTCTGGCAAGATAGTCT
TGTAAATGCGGGCCAAGATCTGCACACTGGTATTTCGGTTTTTGGGGCCGCGGGCGGCGACGGGGCCCGT
GCGTCCCAGCGCACATGTTCGGCGAGGCGGGGCCTGCGAGCGCGGCCACCGAGAATCGGACGGGGGTAGT
CTCAAGCTGGCCGGCCTGCTCTGGTGCCTGGCCTCGCGCCGCCGTGTATCGCCCCGCCCTGGGCGGCAAG
GCTGGCCCGGTCGGCACCAGTTGCGTGAGCGGAAAGATGGCCGCTTCCCGGCCCTGCTGCAGGGAGCTCA
AAATGGAGGACGCGGCGCTCGGGAGAGCGGGCGGGTGAGTCACCCACACAAAGGAAAAGGGCCTTTCCGT
CCTCAGCCGTCGCTTCATGTGACTCCACGGAGTACCGGGCGCCGTCCAGGCACCTCGATTAGTTCTCGAG
CTTTTGGAGTACGTCGTCTTTAGGTTGGGGGGAGGGGTTTTATGCGATGGAGTTTCCCCACACTGAGTGG
GTGGAGACTGAAGTTAGGCCAGCTTGGCACTTGATGTAATTCTCCTTGGAATTTGCCCTTTTTGAGTTTG
GATCTTGGTTCATTCTCAAGCCTCAGACAGTGGTTCAAAGTTTTTTTCTTCCATTTCAGGTGTCGTGAGG
CTAGCATCGATTGATCAACAAGTTTGTACAAAAAAGTTGGCATGAGTAGTAGTTTAGGAAAAGAAAAAGA
CTCTAAAGAAAAAGATCCCAAAGTACCATCAGCCAAGGAAAGAGAAAAGGAGGCAAAAGCCTCTGGAGGT
TTTGGGAAAGAGAGCAAAGAAAAAGAACCTAAGACCAAAGGGAAAGATGCCAAAGATGGAAAGAAGGACT
CCAGTGCTGCCCAACCAGGGGTGGCATTTTCAGTTGACAATACGATCAAACGGCCAAACCCAGCACCTGG
GACTAGAAAAAAATCCAGCAATGCAGAGGTGATTAAAGAGCTCAACAAATGCCGGGAAGAGAATTCAATG
CGTTTGGACTTATCCAAGAGATCTATACACATATTGCCATCATCAATCAAAGAGTTGACTCAATTAACAG
AACTTTATTTATACAGTAACAAATTGCAGTCCCTCCCAGCAGAGGTGGGATGTTTAGTAAATCTCATGAC
ACTGGCTCTAAGTGAAAATTCACTTACCAGTTTGCCTGACTCTCTTGATAACTTGAAGAAGCTGCGGATG
CTTGATTTACGGCATAATAAACTGGAGGAAATTCCTTCAGTGGTGTATAGGCTGGATTCTCTCACCACTC
TTTATCTTCGATTTAATCGTATAACTACTGTGGAAAAGGACATCAAAAACTTGTCAAAACTCAGCATGCT
TAGCATTCGAGAGAACAAAATTAAACAACTACCTGCTGAAATTGGTGAATTATGTAATCTCATCACGCTG
GATGTAGCTCACAATCAACTTGAACACCTTCCAAAGGAGATTGGAAACTGTACACAGATAACCAACCTTG
ACTTGCAGCACAATGAACTGCTAGACCTCCCAGATACTATAGGAAACCTGTCCAGTTTAAGTCGTCTTGG
TCTGAGATATAACAGACTGTCAGCAATACCCAGATCATTAGCAAAATGCAGTGCACTTGAAGAATTAAAT
TTAGAGAACAATAACATTTCTACTTTACCAGAGAGTCTTTTATCAAGTCTTGTGAAACTGAATAGTTTGA
CCTTAGCTAGAAATTGCTTCCAGTTGTATCCAGTGGGTGGTCCATCTCAGTTTTCTACCATCTATTCCCT
CAACATGGAACACAATCGAATCAACAAAATTCCATTTGGAATTTTCTCCAGAGCAAAAGTATTAAGTAAG
CTGAATATGAAGGACAATCAGTTAACATCACTTCCCTTGGATTTTGGAACTTGGACCAGTATGGTAGAAT
TGAATTTAGCCACTAATCAGCTCACAAAGATCCCTGAGGATGTGTCTGGTCTCGTTTCTCTTGAGGTTCT
TATCTTATCAAACAATCTTCTAAAGAAGCTTCCCCATGGTCTTGGAAACCTTAGGAAGTTAAGAGAGTTG
GATCTAGAAGAGAACAAATTGGAATCCTTGCCAAATGAAATTGCATATCTTAAGGATTTACAGAAATTAG
TCTTGACAAACAACCAGTTGACCACTCTTCCCAGAGGCATTGGTCACCTTACTAATCTCACACATCTGGG
CCTTGGAGAGAACCTACTTACTCACCTTCCTGAAGAAATTGGTACACTGGAGAACCTAGAAGAACTGTAT
TTGAATGACAACCCCAACCTGCATAGCCTTCCCTTTGAGCTGGCACTCTGCAGCAAGCTTTCAATCATGA
GTATTGAGAACTGTCCACTCAGTCACCTTCCACCTCAGATTGTTGCTGGGGGGCCTTCTTTCATCATTCA
GTTCTTAAAGATGCAGGGTCCATATCGTGCCATGGTCTGCCCAACTTTCTTGTACAAAGTGGTTGATATC
GGTAAGCCTATCCCTAACCCTCTCCTCGGTCTCGATTCTACGTAGTAATGAACTAGTACCGGTTAAGTCG
ACAATCAACGCGTTAAGTCGACAATCAACCTCTGGATTACAAAATTTGTGAAAGATTGACTGGTATTCTT
AACTATGTTGCTCCTTTTACGCTATGTGGATACGCTGCTTTAATGCCTTTGTATCATGCTATTGCTTCCC
GTATGGCTTTCATTTTCTCCTCCTTGTATAAATCCTGGTTGCTGTCTCTTTATGAGGAGTTGTGGCCCGT
TGTCAGGCAACGTGGCGTGGTGTGCACTGTGTTTGCTGACGCAACCCCCACTGGTTGGGGCATTGCCACC
ACCTGTCAGCTCCTTTCCGGGACTTTCGCTTTCCCCCTCCCTATTGCCACGGCGGAACTCATCGCCGCCT
GCCTTGCCCGCTGCTGGACAGGGGCTCGGCTGTTGGGCACTGACAATTCCGTGGTGTTGTCGGGGAAATC
ATCGTCCTTTCCTTGGCTGCTCGCCTGTGTTGCCACCTGGATTCTGCGCGGGACGTCCTTCTGCTACGTC
CCTTCGGCCCTCAATCCAGCGGACCTTCCTTCCCGCGGCCTGCTGCCGGCTCTGCGGCCTCTTCCGCGTC
TTCGCCTTCGCCCTCAGACGAGTCGGATCTCCCTTTGGGCCGCCTCCCCGCGTCGACTTTAAGACCAATG
ACTTACAAGGCAGCTGTAGATCTTAGCCACTTTTTAAAAGAAAAGGGGGGACTGGAAGGGCTAATTCACT
CCCAACGAAGACAAGATCTGCTTTTTGCTTGTACTGGGTCTCTCTGGTTAGACCAGATCTGAGCCTGGGA
GCTCTCTGGCTAACTAGGGAACCCACTGCTTAAGCCTCAATAAAGCTTGCCTTGAGTGCTTCAAGTAGTG
TGTGCCCGTCTGTTGTGTGACTCTGGTAACTAGAGATCCCTCAGACCCTTTTAGTCAGTGTGGAAAATCT
CTAGCAGTACGTATAGTAGTTCATGTCATCTTATTATTCAGTATTTATAACTTGCAAAGAAATGAATATC
AGAGAGTGAGAGGAACTTGTTTATTGCAGCTTATAATGGTTACAAATAAAGCAATAGCATCACAAATTTC
ACAAATAAAGCATTTTTTTCACTGCATTCTAGTTGTGGTTTGTCCAAACTCATCAATGTATCTTATCATG
TCTGGCTCTAGCTATCCCGCCCCTAACTCCGCCCATCCCGCCCCTAACTCCGCCCAGTTCCGCCCATTCT
CCGCCCCATGGCTGACTAATTTTTTTTATTTATGCAGAGGCCGAGGCCGCCTCGGCCTCTGAGCTATTCC
AGAAGTAGTGAGGAGGCTTTTTTGGAGGCCTAGGGACGTACCCAATTCGCCCTATAGTGAGTCGTATTAC
GCGCGCTCACTGGCCGTCGTTTTACAACGTCGTGACTGGGAAAACCCTGGCGTTACCCAACTTAATCGCC
TTGCAGCACATCCCCCTTTCGCCAGCTGGCGTAATAGCGAAGAGGCCCGCACCGATCGCCCTTCCCAACA
GTTGCGCAGCCTGAATGGCGAATGGG
[42 nt withheld, positions 10115-10156]
